Addgene plasmid #175800: SH2-free
Purpose: Human Nck2 SH2 domain
Depositing lab: Barry Stoddard. Depositing organization: Fred Hutchinson Cancer Center. Publication: Design of functionalised circular tandem repeat proteins with longer repeat topologies and enhanced subunit contact surfaces. Hallinan JP, Doyle LA, Shen BW, Gewe MM, Takushi B, Kennedy MA, Friend D, Roberts JM, Bradley P, Stoddard BL. Commun Biol. 2021 Oct 29;4(1):1240. doi: 10.1038/s42003-021-02766-y. PubMed 34716407.
Backbone
  Vector backbone: pET15HE
  Backbone manufacturer: Stoddard Lab
  Backbone size w/o insert (bp): 5727
  Total vector size (bp): 6005
  Vector type: Bacterial Expression
Growth in bacteria
  Bacterial resistance: Ampicillin, 100 μg/mL
  Growth temperature: 37°C
  Growth strain: DH5alpha
  Copy number: High Copy
Gene/Insert
  Gene/Insert name: human Nck2 SH2
  Species: H. sapiens (human)
  Insert size (bp): 297
  Tag / fusion protein: 6xHis (N terminal on backbone)
  Cloning method: Gibson Cloning
  Sequencing primers: 5′ T7; 3′ T7 terminator
Resource information
  A portion of this plasmid was derived from a plasmid made by: Dr. Theresia Stradal of Helmholtz Centre for Infection Research
Terms and licenses: Academic/Nonprofit Terms; Industry Terms: Not Available to Industry
Depositor comments: Gene was cloned from pGEX-6P1:huNck2-SH2 plasmid generously provided by Dr. Theresia Stradal of Helmholtz Centre for Infection Research
How to cite: SH2-free was a gift from Barry Stoddard (Addgene plasmid # 175800 ; http://n2t.net/addgene:175800 ; RRID:Addgene_175800)
