[The description below was written by a language model from this plasmid's Addgene catalogue record and pLannotate feature annotations shown in this document.]
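Description:
SH2-free is a bacterial expression plasmid built on pET15HE, a laboratory-modified pET15-type backbone, and carries the SH2 domain of the human adaptor protein Nck2 (also known as GRB4). It is about 6 kb in total, replicates in E. coli from a ColE1/pMB1-family origin and is selected with ampicillin through the bla β-lactamase gene. The catalogue lists it as high copy, although the annotated backbone retains the pBR322-derived rop gene and bom region, which are normally associated with reduced copy number. Several tetracycline-resistance fragments and a tet promoter are also annotated. These are interrupted remnants of the pBR322 ancestry rather than a functional marker.

The roughly 300 bp insert, introduced by Gibson assembly from a GST-fusion plasmid carrying the same domain, sits in a standard T7 expression cassette. A T7 promoter with an adjacent lac operator and the phage gene 10 ribosome binding site lie upstream of the coding sequence, and a T7 terminator follows it. The plasmid-borne lacI gene supplies repressor, so expression is held off until induced with IPTG in a host that provides T7 RNA polymerase. The coding region begins with a backbone-encoded N-terminal 6xHis tag (annotated by similarity as a short fragment of a composite tag). A thrombin cleavage site follows, allowing affinity purification and later tag removal. A short match to a T7 gene 10-derived sequence annotated just before the terminator is probably backbone sequence rather than a deliberate fusion.

The construct serves to produce the isolated Nck2 SH2 domain as a soluble recombinant protein. The name and the associated work on functionalised circular tandem repeat proteins suggest it provides the free, unfused domain for comparison, though the record does not state this explicitly.
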