Features (pLannotate 1.2.2; 21 found; start..end, strand, type, name):
     63..167     +  promoter       AmpR promoter: bla
    168..1028    +  CDS            AmpR: β-lactamase; bla; confers resistance to ampicillin, carbenicillin, and related antibiotics
   1199..1787    +  rep_origin     ori: high-copy-number ColE1/pMB1/pBR322/pUC origin of replication
   1973..2112    -  misc_feature   bom: basis of mobility region from pBR322
   2214..2405    -  CDS            rop: Rop protein, which maintains plasmids at low copy number; rop
   2422..2802    +  CDS            YPB1_ECOLX: Protein predicted: Swiss-Prot protein existence level 4. From Escherichia coli.
   3044..3668    -  CDS            TcR (fragment): tetracycline efflux protein; tet; confers resistance to tetracycline
   3683..3704    -  protein_bind   CAP binding site: CAP binding activates transcription in the presence of cAMP. E. coli catabolite activator protein
   3717..4798    -  CDS            lacI: lac repressor; lacI; The lac repressor binds to the lac operator to inhibit transcription in E. coli. This inhibition can be relieved by adding lactose or isopropyl-β-D-thiogalactopyranoside (IPTG).
   4799..4876    -  promoter       lacI promoter: lacI
   4884..5163    -  CDS            TcR (fragment): tetracycline efflux protein; tet; confers resistance to tetracycline
   5185..5203    +  promoter       T7 promoter: promoter for bacteriophage T7 RNA polymerase
   5204..5228    +  protein_bind   lac operator: The lac repressor binds to the lac operator to inhibit transcription in E. coli. This inhibition can be relieved by adding lactose or isopropyl-β-D-thiogalactopyranoside (IPTG). lac repressor encoded by lacI
   5243..5265    +  RBS            RBS: efficient ribosome binding site from bacteriophage T7 gene 10 (Olins and Rangwala, 1989)
   5284..5301    +  CDS            capTEV™ (fragment): composite tag for in vivo biotinylation, TEV protease cleavage, and 6xHis tagging
   5311..5328    +  CDS            thrombin site: thrombin recognition and cleavage site
   5338..5628    +  CDS            NCK2 (fragment): NCK2_HUMAN - Also known as GRB4. Experimental evidence at protein level: Swiss-Prot protein existence level 1. Adapter protein which associates with tyrosine-phosphorylated growth factor receptors or their cellular substrates. Maintains low levels of EIF2S1 phosphorylation by promoting its dephosphorylation by PP1. Plays a role in ELK1-dependent transcriptional activation in response to activated Ras signaling. From Homo sapiens (Human).
   5644..5693    +  CDS            SET1 (fragment): solubility-enhancement tag derived from T7 phage gene 10B
   5701..5748    +  terminator     T7 terminator: transcription terminator for bacteriophage T7 RNA polymerase
   5771..5875    -  CDS            TcR (fragment): tetracycline efflux protein; tet; confers resistance to tetracycline
   5923..5951    -  promoter       tet promoter: E. coli promoter for tetracycline efflux protein gene
>Addgene plasmid #175800 | SH2-free | addgene full sequence | sequence record 343877 | Addgene NGS Result
AGGTTAATGTCATGATAATAATGGTTTCTTAGACGTCAGGTGGCACTTTTCGGGGAAATGTGCGCGGAAC
CCCTATTTGTTTATTTTTCTAAATACATTCAAATATGTATCCGCTCATGAGACAATAACCCTGATAAATG
CTTCAATAATATTGAAAAAGGAAGAGTATGAGTATTCAACATTTCCGTGTCGCCCTTATTCCCTTTTTTG
CGGCATTTTGCCTTCCTGTTTTTGCTCACCCAGAAACGCTGGTGAAAGTAAAAGATGCTGAAGATCAGTT
GGGTGCACGAGTGGGTTACATCGAACTGGATCTCAACAGCGGTAAGATCCTTGAGAGTTTTCGCCCCGAA
GAACGTTTTCCAATGATGAGCACTTTTAAAGTTCTGCTATGTGGCGCGGTATTATCCCGTGTTGACGCCG
GGCAAGAGCAACTCGGTCGCCGCATACACTATTCTCAGAATGACTTGGTTGAGTACTCACCAGTCACAGA
AAAGCATCTTACGGATGGCATGACAGTAAGAGAATTATGCAGTGCTGCCATAACCATGAGTGATAACACT
GCGGCCAACTTACTTCTGACAACGATCGGAGGACCGAAGGAGCTAACCGCTTTTTTGCACAACATGGGGG
ATCATGTAACTCGCCTTGATCGTTGGGAACCGGAGCTGAATGAAGCCATACCAAACGACGAGCGTGACAC
CACGATGCCTGCAGCAATGGCAACAACGTTGCGCAAACTATTAACTGGCGAACTACTTACTCTAGCTTCC
CGGCAACAATTAATAGACTGGATGGAGGCGGATAAAGTTGCAGGACCACTTCTGCGCTCGGCCCTTCCGG
CTGGCTGGTTTATTGCTGATAAATCTGGAGCCGGTGAGCGTGGGTCTCGCGGTATCATTGCAGCACTGGG
GCCAGATGGTAAGCCCTCCCGTATCGTAGTTATCTACACGACGGGGAGTCAGGCAACTATGGATGAACGA
AATAGACAGATCGCTGAGATAGGTGCCTCACTGATTAAGCATTGGTAACTGTCAGACCAAGTTTACTCAT
ATATACTTTAGATTGATTTAAAACTTCATTTTTAATTTAAAAGGATCTAGGTGAAGATCCTTTTTGATAA
TCTCATGACCAAAATCCCTTAACGTGAGTTTTCGTTCCACTGAGCGTCAGACCCCGTAGAAAAGATCAAA
GGATCTTCTTGAGATCCTTTTTTTCTGCGCGTAATCTGCTGCTTGCAAACAAAAAAACCACCGCTACCAG
CGGTGGTTTGTTTGCCGGATCAAGAGCTACCAACTCTTTTTCCGAAGGTAACTGGCTTCAGCAGAGCGCA
GATACCAAATACTGTCCTTCTAGTGTAGCCGTAGTTAGGCCACCACTTCAAGAACTCTGTAGCACCGCCT
ACATACCTCGCTCTGCTAATCCTGTTACCAGTGGCTGCTGCCAGTGGCGATAAGTCGTGTCTTACCGGGT
TGGACTCAAGACGATAGTTACCGGATAAGGCGCAGCGGTCGGGCTGAACGGGGGGTTCGTGCACACAGCC
CAGCTTGGAGCGAACGACCTACACCGAACTGAGATACCTACAGCGTGAGCTATGAGAAAGCGCCACGCTT
CCCGAAGGGAGAAAGGCGGACAGGTATCCGGTAAGCGGCAGGGTCGGAACAGGAGAGCGCACGAGGGAGC
TTCCAGGGGGAAACGCCTGGTATCTTTATAGTCCTGTCGGGTTTCGCCACCTCTGACTTGAGCGTCGATT
TTTGTGATGCTCGTCAGGGGGGCGGAGCCTATGGAAAAACGCCAGCAACGCGGCCTTTTTACGGTTCCTG
GCCTTTTGCTGGCCTTTTGCTCACATGTTCTTTCCTGCGTTATCCCCTGATTCTGTGGATAACCGTATTA
CCGCCTTTGAGTGAGCTGATACCGCTCGCCGCAGCCGAACGACCGAGCGCAGCGAGTCAGTGAGCGAGGA
AGCGGAAGAGCGCCTGATGCGGTATTTTCTCCTTACGCATCTGTGCGGTATTTCACACCGCAATGGTGCA
CTCTCAGTACAATCTGCTCTGATGCCGCATAGTTAAGCCAGTATACACTCCGCTATCGCTACGTGACTGG
GTCATGGCTGCGCCCCGACACCCGCCAACACCCGCTGACGCGCCCTGACGGGCTTGTCTGCTCCCGGCAT
CCGCTTACAGACAAGCTGTGACCGTCTCCGGGAGCTGCATGTGTCAGAGGTTTTCACCGTCATCACCGAA
ACGCGCGAGGCAGCTGCGGTAAAGCTCATCAGCGTGGTCGTGAAGCGATTCACAGATGTCTGCCTGTTCA
TCCGCGTCCAGCTCGTTGAGTTTCTCCAGAAGCGTTAATGTCTGGCTTCTGATAAAGCGGGCCATGTTAA
GGGCGGTTTTTTCCTGTTTGGTCACTGATGCCTCCGTGTAAGGGGGATTTCTGTTCATGGGGGTAATGAT
ACCGATGAAACGAGAGAGGATGCTCACGATACGGGTTACTGATGATGAACATGCCCGGTTACTGGAACGT
TGTGAGGGTAAACAACTGGCGGTATGGATGCGGCGGGACCAGAGAAAAATCACTCAGGGTCAATGCCAGC
GCTTCGTTAATACAGATGTAGGTGTTCCACAGGGTAGCCAGCAGCATCCTGCGATGCAGATCCGGAACAT
AATGGTGCAGGGCGCTGACTTCCGCGTTTCCAGACTTTACGAAACACGGAAACCGAAGACCATTCATGTT
GTTGCTCAGGTCGCAGACGTTTTGCAGCAGCAGTCGCTTCACGTTCGCTCGCGTATCGGTGATTCATTCT
GCTAACCAGTAAGGCAACCCCGCCAGCCTAGCCGGGTCCTCAACGACAGGAGCACGATCATGCGCACCCG
TGGCCAGGACCCAACGCTGCCCGAGATGCGCCGCGTGCGGCTGCTGGAGATGGCGGACGCGATGGATATG
TTCTGCCAAGGGTTGGTTTGCGCATTCACAGTTCTCCGCAAGAATTGATTGGCTCCAATTCTTGGAGTGG
TGAATCCGTTAGCGAGGTGCCGCCGGCTTCCATTCAGGTCGAGGTGGCCCGGCTCCATGCACCGCGACGC
AACGCGGGGAGGCAGACAAGGTATAGGGCGGCGCCTACAATCCATGCCAACCCGTTCCATGTGCTCGCCG
AGGCGGCATAAATCGCCGTGACGATCAGCGGTCCAATGATCGAAGTTAGGCTGGTAAGAGCCGCGAGCGA
TCCTTGAAGCTGTCCCTGATGGTCGTCATCTACCTGCCTGGACAGCATGGCCTGCAACGCGGGCATCCCG
ATGCCGCCGGAAGCGAGAAGAATCATAATGGGGAAGGCCATCCAGCCTCGCGTCGCGAACGCCAGCAAGA
CGTAGCCCAGCGCGTCGGCCGCCATGCCGGCGATAATGGCCTGCTTCTCGCCGAAACGTTTGGTGGCGGG
ACCAGTGACGAAGGCTTGAGCGAGGGCGTGCAAGATTCCGAATACCGCAAGCGACAGGCCGATCATCGTC
GCGCTCCAGCGAAAGCGGTCCTCGCCGAAAATGACCCAGAGCGCTGCCGGCACCTGTCCTACGAGTTGCA
TGATAAAGAAGACAGTCATAAGTGCGGCGACGATAGTCATGCCCCGCGCCCACCGGAAGGAGCTGACTGG
GTTGAAGGCTCTCAAGGGCATCGGTCGAGATCCCGGTGCCTAATGAGTGAGCTAACTTACATTAATTGCG
TTGCGCTCACTGCCCGCTTTCCAGTCGGGAAACTGTCGTGCCAGCTGCATTAATGAATCGGCCAACGCGC
GGGGAGAGGCGGTTTGCGTATTGGGCGCCAGGGTGGTTTTTCTTTTCACCAGTGAGACGGGCAACAGCTG
ATTGCCCTTCACCGCCTGGCCCTGAGAGAGTTGCAGCAAGCGGTCCACGCTGGTTTGCCCCAGCAGGCGA
AAATCCTGTTTGATGGTGGTTAACGGCGGGATATAACATGAGCTGTCTTCGGTATCGTCGTATCCCACTA
CCGAGATATCCGCACCAACGCGCAGCCCGGACTCGGTAATGGCGCGCATTGCGCCCAGCGCCATCTGATC
GTTGGCAACCAGCATCGCAGTGGGAACGATGCCCTCATTCAGCATTTGCATGGTTTGTTGAAAACCGGAC
ATGGCACTCCAGTCGCCTTCCCGTTCCGCTATCGGCTGAATTTGATTGCGAGTGAGATATTTATGCCAGC
CAGCCAGACGCAGACGCGCCGAGACAGAACTTAATGGGCCCGCTAACAGCGCGATTTGCTGGTGACCCAA
TGCGACCAGATGCTCCACGCCCAGTCGCGTACCGTCTTCATGGGAGAAAATAATACTGTTGATGGGTGTC
TGGTCAGAGACATCAAGAAATAACGCCGGAACATTAGTGCAGGCAGCTTCCACAGCAATGGCATCCTGGT
CATCCAGCGGATAGTTAATGATCAGCCCACTGACGCGTTGCGCGAGAAGATTGTGCACCGCCGCTTTACA
GGCTTCGACGCCGCTTCGTTCTACCATCGACACCACCACGCTGGCACCCAGTTGATCGGCGCGAGATTTA
ATCGCCGCGACAATTTGCGACGGCGCGTGCAGGGCCAGACTGGAGGTGGCAACGCCAATCAGCAACGACT
GTTTGCCCGCCAGTTGTTGTGCCACGCGGTTGGGAATGTAATTCAGCTCCGCCATCGCCGCTTCCACTTT
TTCCCGCGTTTTCGCAGAAACGTGGCTGGCCTGGTTCACCACGCGGGAAACGGTCTGATAAGAGACACCG
GCATACTCTGCGACATCGTATAACGTTACTGGTTTCACATTCACCACCCTGAATTGACTCTCTTCCGGGC
GCTATCATGCCATACCGCGAAAGGTTTTGCGCCATTCGATGGTGTCCGGGATCTCGACGCTCTCCCTTAT
GCGACTCCTGCATTAGGAAGCAGCCCAGTAGTAGGTTGAGGCCGTTGAGCACCGCCGCCGCAAGGAATGG
TGCATGCAAGGAGATGGCGCCCAACAGTCCCCCGGCCACGGGGCCTGCCACCATACCCACGCCGAAACAA
GCGCTCATGAGCCCGAAGTGGCGAGCCCGATCTTCCCCATCGGTGATGTCGGCGATATAGGCGCCAGCAA
CCGCACCTGTGGCGCCGGTGATGCCGGCCACGATGCGTCCGGCGTAGAGGATCGAGATCTCGATCCCGCG
AAATTAATACGACTCACTATAGGGGAATTGTGAGCGGATAACAATTCCCCTCTAGAAATAATTTTGTTTA
ACTTTAAGAAGGAGATATACTATGGCTAGCAGCCATCATCATCATCATCATAGCAGCGGCCTGGTGCCGC
GCGGCAGCCATATGTCCGAGTGGTACTACGGGAACGTGACGCGGCACCAGGCCGAGTGCGCCCTCAACGA
GCGGGGCGTGGAGGGCGACTTCCTCATTAGGGACAGCGAGTCCTCGCCCAGCGACTTCTCCGTGTCCCTT
AAAGCGTCAGGGAAGAACAAACACTTCAAGGTGCAGCTCGTGGACAATGTCTACTGCATTGGGCAGCGGC
GCTTCCACACCATGGACGAGCTGGTGGAACACTACAAAAAGGCGCCCATCTTCACCAGCGAGCACGGGGA
GAAGCTCTACCTCGTCAGGGCCCTGCAGTGACTCGAGGATCCGGCTGCTAACAAAGCCCGAAAGGAAGCT
GAGTTGGCTGCTGCCACCGCTGAGCAATAACTAGCATAACCCCTTGGGGCCTCTAAACGGGTCTTGAGGG
GTTTTTTGCTGAAAGGAGGAACTATATCCGGATATCCCGCAAGAGGCCCGGCAGTACCGGCATAACCAAG
CCTATGCCTACAGCATCCAGGGTGACGGTGCCGAGGATGACGATGAGCGCATTGTTAGATTTCATACACG
GTGCCTGACTGCGTTAGCAATTTAACTGTGATAAACTACCGCATTAAAGCTTATCGATGATAAGCTGTCA
AACATGAGAATTCTTGAAGACGAAAGGGCCTCGTGATACGCCTATTTTTAT
